Addgene plasmid #13901: RCAS(B) dnFREK (CT#1037)
Depositing lab: Cliff Tabin. Depositing organization: Harvard Medical School. Publication: A somitic compartment of tendon progenitors. Brent AE, Schweitzer R, Tabin CJ. Cell. 2003 Apr 18. 113(2):235-48. 10.1016/S0092-8674(03)00268-X PubMed 12705871.
Backbone
  Vector backbone: RCASBP(B)
  Backbone size w/o insert (bp): 11600
  Vector type: Retroviral ; avian expression
Growth in bacteria
  Bacterial resistance: Ampicillin, 100 μg/mL
  Growth temperature: 37°C
  Growth strain: DH5alpha
  Copy number: High Copy
Gene/Insert
  Gene/Insert name: FREK
  Species: Quail
  Insert size (bp): 1100
  Cloning method: Restriction Enzyme; 5′ cloning site ClaI (not destroyed); 3′ cloning site ClaI (not destroyed)
  Sequencing primers: 5′ RCAS-F
Terms and licenses: Academic/Nonprofit Terms; Industry Terms: Not Available to Industry
Depositor comments: Dominant negative FREK - truncated after TM domain Note that there are some small discrepancies between this RCAS and the canonical RCAS in GenBank. The Tabil lab maintains that this plasmid is what they used in their 2003 study.
How to cite: RCAS(B) dnFREK (CT#1037) was a gift from Cliff Tabin (Addgene plasmid # 13901 ; http://n2t.net/addgene:13901 ; RRID:Addgene_13901)
