[The description below was written by a language model from this plasmid's Addgene catalogue record.]
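Description:
RCAS(B) dnFREK is a retroviral construct for gene delivery into avian cells and embryos, built on the RCASBP(B) backbone of about 11.6 kb. RCAS vectors are replication-competent avian retroviruses derived from Rous sarcoma virus, in which the src oncogene has been replaced by a unique ClaI cloning site. The provirus retains the viral genes needed to produce infectious particles, so infection can spread through permissive avian tissue. The foreign insert is generally expressed from the viral LTR through a spliced message. The "(B)" designation refers to the envelope subgroup, which determines which host cells can be infected. In bacteria the plasmid is maintained at high copy under ampicillin selection. No feature table is supplied, so the bacterial origin and the exact arrangement of viral elements are not documented in the record.

The payload is an insert of roughly 1.1 kb from quail FREK, cloned into the ClaI site with both flanking sites preserved. FREK is an FGF-receptor-like embryonic kinase. The depositor describes this version as a dominant-negative form truncated just after the transmembrane domain. A receptor of this kind keeps its extracellular and membrane-spanning portions but lacks the intracellular kinase region. It is therefore expected to interfere with signalling by the endogenous receptors rather than transmit a signal itself. The associated publication concerns a somitic compartment of tendon progenitors, which suggests the construct was used to block receptor signalling by viral misexpression in avian embryos. The depositor also notes small sequence discrepancies between this RCAS backbone and the canonical GenBank RCAS sequence, and states that this is the plasmid used in the original study.
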