>Addgene plasmid #13901 | RCAS(B) dnFREK (CT#1037) | addgene partial sequence | sequence record 130076 | RCAS-F 5'-ACATGGGTGGTGGTATAGCGCTTGCG-3'
AAGGCAGGAAAGACAGCTATTGGTAATTGTGAAATACGCTTTTGTCTGTGTGCTGCAGGAGCTGAGCTGA
CTCTGCTGGTGGCCTCGCGTACCACTGTGGCATCGATTCTAGACCAGTGTGGCCAGGCGGTAGCTGGGAC
GTGCAGCCGACCACCCATGCTGCCGCTCTGGCTCGTCCTGGCGGGGCTGCTGCTGGCGGTCGGCCCGGCC
GCTTCGCACCGCGGGGAGATGGAGCCAGACTCGCTGGCATCGGGTGATGACGATGAAGACAGTGATGGGG
ATGGTCCCCACGGAGACCGCAGTGAGGAGCCGGTCTATGTGCACAGAGCACCGTACTGGACTCACCCTCA
CCGCATGGACAAGAAGCTGTATGCTGTCCCTGCGGGGAACACCGTCAAGTTCCGCTGCCCGGCCTCGGGC
AGCCCCAGCCCCAGCATCCGCTGGTTCAAGAATGGACGTGAGTTCCGGGGGGAGCACCGCATCGGGGGCA
TACGGCTCCGGCACCAGCACTGGAGCCTGGTGATGGAGAGCGTGGTGCCCTCGGACCGTGGTAACTACAC
CTGTCTGGTGGAGAACAGGTTCGGCAGCATCCGCTACAGCTACCTGCTGGATGTGCTGGAGAGGTCCCCG
CACCGGCCCATCCTGCAGGCGGGGCTGCCTGCCAACACCACTGCCCTGGTGGGCAGCGACGTGGAGTTCT
TCTGCAAGGTGTACAGCGACGCCCAGCCCCATATCCAGTGGCTGAAGCACATTGAGGTGAACGGCAGCAG
CTATGGCCCTGACGGGGTGCCCTACGTGCAAGTGCTCAAGACCGCAGATATCAACAGCTCCGAGGTGGAG
GTGCTGTACCTGCGCAATGTCACCATGGAGGACGCAGGCGAGTACACCTGCCTGGCAGGGAACTCCATCG
GCCTCTCCTACCAGTCAGCGTGGCTCACTGTGCTCCCAGAAGAAGAGCTGGTGCATGAAGCTGAGACCTC
CGAGGCCAA
