>Addgene plasmid #13901 | RCAS(B) dnFREK (CT#1037) | addgene partial sequence | sequence record 131650 | pBRforBam 5'-CTTGGAGCCACTATCGAC-3'
CCGTCCTGTGGATCCCCTCCGACGGTACTCAGCTTCTGCCTCCCTAAGCCGCAGCCCCCTCCACCAGGGT
CATCGAACTCGCCTCCCGATAGACGAGACGGATGGAGACAGGATCGCCACGCCGTCTGTGGCCGACCACT
ATTCCCTAACTATCACGTCGGGGTCACCAAATGAAGCCTTCTGCTTCATGCAGGTGCTCGTAGTCGTCAG
GGAATCAACGGTCCGGCCATCAACCCAGGTGCACACCAATGTGGTGAATGGTCAAATGGCGTTTATTGTA
TCGAGCTAGGCACTTAAATACAATATCTCTGCAATGCGGAATTCAGTGGTTCGTCCAATCCATGTCAGAC
CCGTCTGTTGCCTTCCTAATAAGGCACGATCGTACCACCTTACTTCCACCAATCGGCATGCACGGTGCTT
TTTCTCTCCTTGTAAGGCATGTTGCTAACTCATCGTTACCATGTTGCAAGACTACAAGAGTATTGCATAA
GACTACATTTCCCCCTCCCTATGCAAAAGCGAAACTACTATATCCTGAGGGGACTCCTAACCGCGTACAA
CCGAAGCCCCGCTTTTCGCCTAAACACACCCTAGTCCCCTCAGATACGCGTATATCTGGCCCGTACATCG
CATCGATAAGCTTGGCTGCAGGTCGACTCTAGAGGATCCCCGGGCGAGCTCGAATTCTCAGAACTGTCGG
ATGAGTGGGAATTTGGAGAGCTTGTGCACTGCCATGGGCTCC
